>Addgene plasmid #57456 | mEos3.2-Farnesyl-5 | addgene full sequence | sequence record 393325 | Addgene NGS Result
GATGAGGATCGTTTCGCATGATTGAACAAGATGGATTGCACGCAGGTTCTCCGGCCGCTTGGGTGGAGAG
GCTATTCGGCTATGACTGGGCACAACAGACAATCGGCTGCTCTGATGCCGCCGTGTTCCGGCTGTCAGCG
CAGGGGCGCCCGGTTCTTTTTGTCAAGACCGACCTGTCCGGTGCCCTGAATGAACTGCAAGACGAGGCAG
CGCGGCTATCGTGGCTGGCCACGACGGGCGTTCCTTGCGCAGCTGTGCTCGACGTTGTCACTGAAGCGGG
AAGGGACTGGCTGCTATTGGGCGAAGTGCCGGGGCAGGATCTCCTGTCATCTCACCTTGCTCCTGCCGAG
AAAGTATCCATCATGGCTGATGCAATGCGGCGGCTGCATACGCTTGATCCGGCTACCTGCCCATTCGACC
ACCAAGCGAAACATCGCATCGAGCGAGCACGTACTCGGATGGAAGCCGGTCTTGTCGATCAGGATGATCT
GGACGAAGAGCATCAGGGGCTCGCGCCAGCCGAACTGTTCGCCAGGCTCAAGGCGAGCATGCCCGACGGC
GAGGATCTCGTCGTGACCCATGGCGATGCCTGCTTGCCGAATATCATGGTGGAAAATGGCCGCTTTTCTG
GATTCATCGACTGTGGCCGGCTGGGTGTGGCGGACCGCTATCAGGACATAGCGTTGGCTACCCGTGATAT
TGCTGAAGAGCTTGGCGGCGAATGGGCTGACCGCTTCCTCGTGCTTTACGGTATCGCCGCTCCCGATTCG
CAGCGCATCGCCTTCTATCGCCTTCTTGACGAGTTCTTCTGAGCGGGACTCTGGGGTTCGAAATGACCGA
CCAAGCGACGCCCAACCTGCCATCACGAGATTTCGATTCCACCGCCGCCTTCTATGAAAGGTTGGGCTTC
GGAATCGTTTTCCGGGACGCCGGCTGGATGATCCTCCAGCGCGGGGATCTCATGCTGGAGTTCTTCGCCC
ACCCTAGGGGGAGGCTAACTGAAACACGGAAGGAGACAATACCGGAAGGAACCCGCGCTATGACGGCAAT
AAAAAGACAGAATAAAACGCACGGTGTTGGGTCGTTTGTTCATAAACGCGGGGTTCGGTCCCAGGGCTGG
CACTCTGTCGATACCCCACCGAGACCCCATTGGGGCCAATACGCCCGCGTTTCTTCCTTTTCCCCACCCC
ACCCCCCAAGTTCGGGTGAAGGCCCAGGGCTCGCAGCCAACGTCGGGGCGGCAGGCCCTGCCATAGCCTC
AGGTTACTCATATATACTTTAGATTGATTTAAAACTTCATTTTTAATTTAAAAGGATCTAGGTGAAGATC
CTTTTTGATAATCTCATGACCAAAATCCCTTAACGTGAGTTTTCGTTCCACTGAGCGTCAGACCCCGTAG
AAAAGATCAAAGGATCTTCTTGAGATCCTTTTTTTCTGCGCGTAATCTGCTGCTTGCAAACAAAAAAACC
ACCGCTACCAGCGGTGGTTTGTTTGCCGGATCAAGAGCTACCAACTCTTTTTCCGAAGGTAACTGGCTTC
AGCAGAGCGCAGATACCAAATACTGTTCTTCTAGTGTAGCCGTAGTTAGGCCACCACTTCAAGAACTCTG
TAGCACCGCCTACATACCTCGCTCTGCTAATCCTGTTACCAGTGGCTGCTGCCAGTGGCGATAAGTCGTG
TCTTACCGGGTTGGACTCAAGACGATAGTTACCGGATAAGGCGCAGCGGTCGGGCTGAACGGGGGGTTCG
TGCACACAGCCCAGCTTGGAGCGAACGACCTACACCGAACTGAGATACCTACAGCGTGAGCTATGAGAAA
GCGCCACGCTTCCCGAAGGGAGAAAGGCGGACAGGTATCCGGTAAGCGGCAGGGTCGGAACAGGAGAGCG
CACGAGGGAGCTTCCAGGGGGAAACGCCTGGTATCTTTATAGTCCTGTCGGGTTTCGCCACCTCTGACTT
GAGCGTCGATTTTTGTGATGCTCGTCAGGGGGGCGGAGCCTATGGAAAAACGCCAGCAACGCGGCCTTTT
TACGGTTCCTGGCCTTTTGCTGGCCTTTTGCTCACATGTTCTTTCCTGCGTTATCCCCTGATTCTGTGGA
TAACCGTATTACCGCCATGCATTAGTTATTAATAGTAATCAATTACGGGGTCATTAGTTCATAGCCCATA
TATGGAGTTCCGCGTTACATAACTTACGGTAAATGGCCCGCCTGGCTGACCGCCCAACGACCCCCGCCCA
TTGACGTCAATAATGACGTATGTTCCCATAGTAACGCCAATAGGGACTTTCCATTGACGTCAATGGGTGG
AGTATTTACGGTAAACTGCCCACTTGGCAGTACATCAAGTGTATCATATGCCAAGTACGCCCCCTATTGA
CGTCAATGACGGTAAATGGCCCGCCTGGCATTATGCCCAGTACATGACCTTATGGGACTTTCCTACTTGG
CAGTACATCTACGTATTAGTCATCGCTATTACCATGGTGATGCGGTTTTGGCAGTACATCAATGGGCGTG
GATAGCGGTTTGACTCACGGGGATTTCCAAGTCTCCACCCCATTGACGTCAATGGGAGTTTGTTTTGGCA
CCAAAATCAACGGGACTTTCCAAAATGTCGTAACAACTCCGCCCCATTGACGCAAATGGGCGGTAGGCGT
GTACGGTGGGAGGTCTATATAAGCAGAGCTGGTTTAGTGAACCGTCAGATCCGCTAGCGCTACCGGTCGC
CACCATGAGTGCGATTAAGCCAGACATGAAGATCAAACTCCGTATGGAAGGCAACGTAAACGGGCACCAC
TTTGTGATCGACGGAGATGGTACAGGCAAGCCTTTTGAGGGAAAACAGAGTATGGATCTTGAAGTCAAAG
AGGGCGGACCTCTGCCTTTTGCCTTTGATATCCTGACCACTGCATTCCATTACGGCAACAGGGTATTCGC
CAAATATCCAGACAACATACAAGACTATTTTAAGCAGTCGTTTCCTAAGGGGTATTCGTGGGAACGAAGC
TTGACTTTCGAAGACGGGGGCATTTGCAACGCCAGAAACGACATAACAATGGAAGGGGACACTTTCTATA
ATAAAGTTCGATTTTATGGTACCAACTTTCCCGCCAATGGTCCAGTTATGCAGAAGAAGACGCTGAAATG
GGAGCCCTCCACTGAGAAAATGTATGTGCGTGATGGAGTGCTGACGGGTGATATTGAGATGGCTTTGTTG
CTTGAAGGAAATGCCCATTACCGATGTGACTTCAGAACTACTTACAAAGCTAAGGAGAAGGGTGTCAAGT
TACCAGGCGCCCACTTTGTGGACCACTGCATTGAGATTTTAAGCCATGACAAAGATTACAACAAGGTTAA
GCTGTATGAGCATGCTGTTGCTCATTCTGGATTGCCTGACAATGCCAGACGATCCGGACTCAGATCTAAG
CTGAACCCTCCTGATGAGAGTGGCCCCGGCTGCATGAGCTGCAAGTGTGTGCTCTCCTGAGAATTCTGCA
GTCGACGGTACCGCGGGCCCGGGATCCACCGGATCTAGATAACTGATCATAATCAGCCATACCACATTTG
TAGAGGTTTTACTTGCTTTAAAAAACCTCCCACACCTCCCCCTGAACCTGAAACATAAAATGAATGCAAT
TGTTGTTGTTAACTTGTTTATTGCAGCTTATAATGGTTACAAATAAAGCAATAGCATCACAAATTTCACA
AATAAAGCATTTTTTTCACTGCATTCTAGTTGTGGTTTGTCCAAACTCATCAATGTATCTTAACGCGTAA
ATTGTAAGCGTTAATATTTTGTTAAAATTCGCGTTAAATTTTTGTTAAATCAGCTCATTTTTTAACCAAT
AGGCCGAAATCGGCAAAATCCCTTATAAATCAAAAGAATAGACCGAGATAGGGT
[37 nt withheld, positions 3905-3941]
AAAGAACGTGGACTCCAACGTCAAAGG
[49 nt withheld, positions 3969-4017]
T
[91 nt withheld, positions 4019-4109]
G
[124 nt withheld, positions 4111-4234]
CAGGTGGCACTTTTCGGGGAAATGTGCGCGGAACCCCTATTTGTTTATTTTTCTAAATACATTCAAATAT
GTATCCGCTCATGAGACAATAACCCTGATAAATGCTTCAATAATATTGAAAAAGGAAGAGTCCTGAGGCG
GAAAGAACCAGCTGTGGAATGTGTGTCAGTTAGGGTGTGGAAAGTCCCCAGGCTCCCCAGCAGGCAGAAG
TATGCAAAGCATGCATCTCAATTAGTCAGCAACCAGGTGTGGAAAGTCCCCAGGCTCCCCAGCAGGCAGA
AGTATGCAAAGCATGCATCTCAATTAGTCAGCAACCATAGTCCCGCCCCTAACTCCGCCCATCCCGCCCC
TAACTCCGCCCAGTTCCGCCCATTCTCCGCCCCATGGCTGACTAATTTTTTTTATTTATGCAGAGGCCGA
GGCCGCCTCGGCCTCTGAGCTATTCCAGAAGTAGTGAGGAGGCTTTTTTGGAGGCCTAGGCTTTTGCAAA
GATCGATCAAGAGACAG
Features (pLannotate 1.2.2; 15 found; start..end, strand, type, name):
     18..812     +  CDS            NeoR/KanR: aminoglycoside phosphotransferase from Tn5; aph(3')-II (or nptII); confers resistance to neomycin, kanamycin, and G418 (Geneticin®)
    833..985     +  CDS            ble (fragment): BLE_KLEPN - Experimental evidence at protein level: Swiss-Prot protein existence level 1. Binding protein with a strong affinity to the bleomycin family of antibiotics. Binds to CL990; an antimitotic-antibiotic compound. From Klebsiella pneumoniae.
   1044..1091    +  polyA_signal   HSV TK poly(A) signal: herpes simplex virus thymidine kinase polyadenylation signal (Cole and Stacy, 1985)
   1182..1198    -  polyA_signal   bGH poly(A) signal (fragment): bovine growth hormone polyadenylation signal
   1420..2008    +  rep_origin     ori: high-copy-number ColE1/pMB1/pBR322/pUC origin of replication
   2183..2486    +  enhancer       CMV enhancer: human cytomegalovirus immediate early enhancer
   2487..2690    +  promoter       CMV promoter: human cytomegalovirus (CMV) immediate early promoter
   2735..3412    +  CDS            mEos3.2: mEos3.2 is a photoconvertible green/yellow fluorescent protein published in 2012, derived from Lobophyllia hemprichii. It is reported to be a rapidly-maturing monomer with moderate acid sensitivity.
   3428..3490    +  CDS            H-Ras (fragment): human small GTPase proto-oncoprotein
   3491..3527    +  misc_feature   MCS (fragment): multiple cloning site
   3544..3628    +  CDS            large T antigen (fragment): large T antigen from SV40 (simian virus 40)
   3651..3772    +  polyA_signal   SV40 poly(A) signal: SV40 polyadenylation signal
   3806..4234    -  rep_origin     f1 ori (sequence partly withheld): f1 bacteriophage origin of replication; arrow indicates direction of (+) strand synthesis
   4261..4365    +  promoter       AmpR promoter: bla
   4367..4724    +  promoter       SV40 promoter: SV40 enhancer and early promoter
