[The description below was written by a language model from this plasmid's Addgene catalogue record and pLannotate feature annotations shown in this document.]
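Description:
mEos3.2-Farnesyl-5 is a mammalian expression plasmid that produces a membrane-targeted version of the photoconvertible fluorescent protein mEos3.2. The human cytomegalovirus immediate-early enhancer and promoter drive an open reading frame in which mEos3.2 comes first. After a short linker it is followed by the final 20 amino acids of human H-Ras. This C-terminal segment carries the signal for farnesylation, so the fusion protein is lipid-modified and anchored to cellular membranes. A remnant of the multiple cloning site follows the coding region, and an SV40 polyadenylation signal ends the transcript. The small large T antigen fragment annotated just before this signal most likely reflects SV40 sequence flanking the poly(A) region, not an expressed product.

The backbone is a high-copy plasmid with a ColE1/pUC-type origin for propagation in E. coli, plus an f1 origin that permits single-stranded DNA production. A single Tn5 aminoglycoside phosphotransferase gene serves as the marker in both hosts. A bacterial (bla-type) promoter expresses it for kanamycin selection, and the SV40 enhancer/early promoter expresses it in mammalian cells for G418 selection of stable lines, with an HSV thymidine kinase poly(A) signal downstream. The short ble and bGH poly(A) fragments in the table appear to be incidental partial matches.

The construct serves as a membrane localization marker for live-cell imaging. mEos3.2 is a monomer whose green state (excitation 507 nm, emission 516 nm) converts to a red state (572/580 nm). This suits it to photoconversion-based tracking and, more generally, to single-molecule localization microscopy, although the record gives only the localization and spectral values.
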