Addgene plasmid #57456: mEos3.2-Farnesyl-5
Purpose: Localization: Membrane, Excitation: 507 / 572, Emission: 516 / 580
Depositing lab: Michael Davidson. Depositing organization: Florida State University, Tallahassee.
Backbone
  Vector backbone: mEos3.2
  Backbone size w/o insert (bp): 4750
  Vector type: Mammalian Expression
  Selectable markers: Neomycin (select with G418)
Growth in bacteria
  Bacterial resistance: Kanamycin, 50 μg/mL
  Growth temperature: 37°C
  Growth strain: DH5alpha
  Copy number: High Copy
Gene/Insert
  Gene/Insert name: Farnesyl (alt name: NM_001130442.1)
  Species: H. sapiens (human)
  Mutation: encodes final 20 aa of NM_001130442.1
  Entrez Gene: HRAS (a.k.a. C-BAS/HAS, C-H-RAS, C-HA-RAS1, CTLO, H-RASIDX, HAMSV, HRAS1, RASH1, p21ras)
  Promoter: CMV
  Tag / fusion protein: mEos3.2
  Cloning method: Unknown
  Sequencing primers: 5′ CMV-F; 3′ SV40pA-R
Terms and licenses: Academic/Nonprofit Terms; Industry Terms
Depositor comments: . Excitation = 507 / 572; Emission = 516 / 580
How to cite: mEos3.2-Farnesyl-5 was a gift from Michael Davidson (Addgene plasmid # 57456 ; http://n2t.net/addgene:57456 ; RRID:Addgene_57456)
