>Addgene plasmid #57456 | mEos3.2-Farnesyl-5 | depositor partial sequence | sequence record 88589 | insert sequence
GCATTCCTAGTGACGTCAGATCCGCTAGCGCTACCGGTCGCCACCATGAGTGCGATTAAGCCAGACATGA
AGATCAAACTCCGTATGGAAGGCAACGTAAACGGGCACCACTTTGTGATCGACGGAGATGGTACAGGCAA
GCCTTTTGAGGGAAAACAGAGTATGGATCTTGAAGTCAAAGAGGGCGGACCTCTGCCTTTTGCCTTTGAT
ATCCTGACCACTGCATTCCATTACGGCAACAGGGTATTCGCCAAATATCCAGACAACATACAAGACTATT
TTAAGCAGTCGTTTCCTAAGGGGTATTCGTGGGAACGAAGCTTGACTTTCGAAGACGGGGGCATTTGCAA
CGCCAGAAACGACATAACAATGGAAGGGGACACTTTCTATAATAAAGTTCGATTTTATGGTACCAACTTT
CCCGCCAATGGTCCAGTTATGCAGAAGAAGACGCTGAAATGGGAGCCCTCCACTGAGAAAATGTATGTGC
GTGATGGAGTGCTGACGGGTGATATTGAGATGGCTTTGTTGCTTGAAGGAAATGCCCATTACCGATGTGA
CTTCAGAACTACTTACAAAGCTAAGGAGAAGGGTGTCAAGTTACCAGGCGCCCACTTTGTGGACCACTGC
ATTGAGATTTTAAGCCATGACAAAGATTACAACAAGGTTAAGCTGTATGAGCATGCTGTTGCTCATTCTG
GATTGCCTGACAATGCCAGACGATCCGGACTCAGATCTAAGCTGAACCCTCCTGATGAGAGTGGCCCCGG
CTGCATGAGCTGCAAGTGTGTGCTCTCCTGAGAATTCTGCAGTCGACGGTACCGCGGGCCCGGGATCCAC
CGGATCTAGATAACTGATCATAATCAGCCATACCACATTTGTAGAGGTTTTACTTGCTTTAAAAAACCTC
CCACACCTCCCCC
